Addgene plasmid #100020: pRSET a sfMatryoshCaMP6s
Purpose: Bacterial expression of fluorescent reporter for calcium signaling, based off of GCaMP6s. Contains a stable reference Large Stokes Shift (LSS) mOrange nested within the reporting superfolder cpGFP.
Depositing lab: Wolf Frommer. Depositing organization: Carnegie Institution for Science. Publication: Ratiometric Matryoshka biosensors from a nested cassette of green- and orange-emitting fluorescent proteins. Ast C, Foret J, Oltrogge LM, De Michele R, Kleist TJ, Ho CH, Frommer WB. Nat Commun. 2017 Sep 5;8(1):431. doi: 10.1038/s41467-017-00400-2. PubMed 28874729.
Backbone
  Vector backbone: pRSET A
  Backbone manufacturer: Thermo Fisher Scientific
  Backbone size w/o insert (bp): 2973
  Total vector size (bp): 4926
  Vector type: Bacterial Expression
Growth in bacteria
  Bacterial resistance: Ampicillin, 100 μg/mL
  Growth temperature: 37°C
  Growth strain: DH5alpha
  Copy number: High Copy
Gene/Insert
  Gene/Insert name: sfMatryoshCaMP6s (alt names: sfGCaMP6s-LSSmOrange; sfMCaMP6s)
  Insert size (bp): 1953
  Mutation: cpEGFP replaced with superfolder cpGFP
  Promoter: T7
  Tag / fusion protein: 6x HIS tag (N terminal on backbone); Xpress_EK tag (N terminal on backbone)
  Cloning method: Ligation Independent Cloning
  Sequencing primers: 5′ T7; 3′ T7 term
Resource information
  A portion of this plasmid was derived from a plasmid made by: The M13 peptide and CaM from GCaMP6s (derived from Addgene plasmid #40753 - Douglas Kim) were used in the construction of this plasmid.
Terms and licenses: Academic/Nonprofit Terms; Industry Terms: Not Available to Industry
How to cite: pRSET a sfMatryoshCaMP6s was a gift from Wolf Frommer (Addgene plasmid # 100020 ; http://n2t.net/addgene:100020 ; RRID:Addgene_100020)
