[The description below was written by a language model from this plasmid's Addgene catalogue record and pLannotate feature annotations shown in this document.]
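Description:
pRSET a sfMatryoshCaMP6s is a 4,926 bp bacterial expression plasmid built on the commercial pRSET A backbone. It encodes a ratiometric, genetically encoded calcium sensor derived from GCaMP6s. The plasmid is maintained at high copy in E. coli through a ColE1/pUC-type origin and selected with ampicillin via the β-lactamase gene. An f1 origin is also present, which allows single-stranded DNA production. Expression is driven by the T7 promoter with the phage gene 10 ribosome binding site and ends at a T7 terminator, so protein production requires a host that supplies T7 RNA polymerase. The backbone adds an N-terminal leader made up of a 6xHis tag, the T7 gene 10 leader and the Xpress epitope with its enterokinase cleavage site, giving handles for affinity purification, detection and tag removal.

The 1,953 bp insert follows the GCaMP layout. The M13 calmodulin-binding peptide from myosin light chain kinase sits at the N terminus and calmodulin at the C terminus, both taken from GCaMP6s, and they flank a circularly permuted GFP. Here the original cpEGFP has been replaced with a superfolder cpGFP. The annotation software labels its two halves as fragments of related Aequorea-derived proteins. LSSmOrange, a large Stokes shift orange protein, is nested between those halves. Calcium binding changes the green signal, while the nested orange protein serves as a stable reference, so a green-to-orange ratio can be read from a single polypeptide. Short annotated fragments downstream of the insert (SV40 large T antigen, SET1, lacZα, lacI) appear to be partial matches to backbone sequence rather than functional elements. The construct is intended for producing the sensor in bacteria.
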