Features (pLannotate 1.2.2; 19 found; start..end, strand, type, name):
      1..19      +  promoter       T7 promoter: promoter for bacteriophage T7 RNA polymerase
     51..73      +  RBS            RBS: efficient ribosome binding site from bacteriophage T7 gene 10 (Olins and Rangwala, 1989)
     93..113     +  CDS            capTEV™ (fragment): composite tag for in vivo biotinylation, TEV protease cleavage, and 6xHis tagging
    114..146     +  CDS            T7 tag (gene 10 leader): leader peptide from bacteriophage T7 gene 10 promotes efficient translation in E. coli
    150..173     +  CDS            Xpress™ tag: Xpress™ epitope tag, including an enterokinase recognition and cleavage site
    201..257     +  CDS            calmodulin-binding peptide: calmodulin-binding peptide from avian smooth muscle myosin light chain kinase
    255..530     +  CDS            mTurquoise-146S (fragment): mTurquoise-146S is a fluorescent protein published in 2012, derived from Aequorea victoria. It is reported to be a monomer.
    540..1247    +  CDS            LSSmOrange: LSSmOrange is a basic (constitutively fluorescent) long stokes shift fluorescent protein published in 2012, derived from Discosoma sp.. It has moderate acid sensitivity.
   1260..1688    +  CDS            (3-F)Tyr-EGFP (fragment): (3-F)Tyr-EGFP is a basic (constitutively fluorescent) green fluorescent protein published in 2004, derived from Aequorea victoria.
   1695..2138    +  CDS            calmodulin: calcium-binding protein
   2154..2237    +  CDS            large T antigen (fragment): large T antigen from SV40 (simian virus 40)
   2265..2314    +  CDS            SET1 (fragment): solubility-enhancement tag derived from T7 phage gene 10B
   2322..2369    +  terminator     T7 terminator: transcription terminator for bacteriophage T7 RNA polymerase
   2395..2461    +  CDS            lacZα (fragment): LacZα fragment of β-galactosidase; lacZ fragment
   2466..2894    +  rep_origin     f1 ori (sequence partly withheld): f1 bacteriophage origin of replication; arrow indicates direction of (+) strand synthesis
   2947..3051    +  promoter       AmpR promoter: bla
   3052..3912    +  CDS            AmpR: β-lactamase; bla; confers resistance to ampicillin, carbenicillin, and related antibiotics
   4083..4671    +  rep_origin     ori: high-copy-number ColE1/pMB1/pBR322/pUC origin of replication
   4854..4907    +  CDS            lacI (fragment): lac repressor; lacI; The lac repressor binds to the lac operator to inhibit transcription in E. coli. This inhibition can be relieved by adding lactose or isopropyl-β-D-thiogalactopyranoside (IPTG).
>Addgene plasmid #100020 | pRSET a sfMatryoshCaMP6s | addgene full sequence | sequence record 194297 | Addgene NGS Result
TAATACGACTCACTATAGGGAGACCACAACGGTTTCCCTCTAGAAATAATTTTGTTTAACTTTAAGAAGG
AGATATACATATGCGGGGTTCTCATCATCATCATCATCATGGTATGGCTAGCATGACTGGTGGACAGCAA
ATGGGTCGGGATCTGTACGACGATGACGATAAGGATCTCGCCACCATGGTCGACTCATCACGTCGTAAGT
GGAATAAGACAGGTCACGCAGTCAGAGCTATAGGTCGGCTGAGCTCACTCGAGAACGTGTATATTACCGC
GGATAAACAGAAAAACGGCATTAAAGCGAACTTTACCGTGCGCCATAACGTGGAAGATGGCAGCGTGCAG
CTGGCGGATCATTATCAGCAGAACACCCCGATTGGCGATGGCCCGGTGCTGCTGCCGGATAACCATTATC
TGAGCACCCAGACCAAGCTGAGCAAAGATCCGAACGAAAAACGCGATCACATGGTGCTGCTGGAATTTGT
GACCGCAGCGGGCATTACACACGGCATGGATGAACTGTATGGCGGCACCATGGTGAGCAAGGGCGAGGAG
AATAACATGGCCATCATCAAGGAGTTCATGCGCTTCAAGGTGCGCATGGAGGGCTCCGTGAACGGCCACG
AGTTCGAGATCGAGGGCGAGGGCGAGGGCCGCCCCTACGAGGGCTTTCAGACCGTTAAGCTGAAGGTGAC
CAAGGGTGGCCCCCTGCCCTTCGCCTGGGACATCTTGTCCCCTCAGTTCACCTACGGCTCCAAGGCCTAC
GTGAAGCACCCCGCCGACATCCCCGACTACCTCAAGCTGTCCTTCCCCGAGGGCTTCAAGTGGGAGCGCG
TGATGAACTTCGAGGACGGCGGCGTGGTGACCGTGACTCAGGACTCCTCCCTGCAGGACGGCGAGTTCAT
CTACAAGGTGAAGCTGCGCGGCACCAACTTCCCCTCCGACGGCCCCGTAATGCAGAAGAAGACCATGGGC
ATGGAGGCCTCCTCCGAGCGGATGTACCCCGAGGACGGCGCCCTGAAGGGCGAGGACAAGCTCAGGCTGA
AGCTGAAGGACGGCGGCCACTACACCTCCGAGGTCAAGACCACCTACAAGGCCAAGAAGCCCGTGCAGTT
GCCCGGCGCCTACATCGTCGACATCAAGTTGGACATCACCTCCCACAACGAGGACTACACCATCGTGGAA
CAGTACGAACGCGCCGAGGGCCGCCACTCCACCGGCGGCATGGACGAGCTGTACAAGGGCGGCAGCGCGA
GCCAGGGCGAAGAACTGTTTACCGGCGTGGTGCCGATTCTGGTGGAACTGGATGGCGATGTGAACGGCCA
TAAATTTAGCGTGCGCGGCGAAGGCGAAGGCGATGCGACCATTGGCAAACTGACCCTGAAATTTATTTCC
ACCACCGGCAAACTACCGGTGCCGTGGCCGACCCTGGTGACCACCTTAACCTATGGCGTGCAGTGCTTTA
GCCGCTATCCGGATCATATGAAACGCCATGATTTTTTTAAAAGCGCGATGCCGGAAGGCTATGTGCAGGA
ACGCACCATTAGCTTTAAAGATGATGGCAAATATAAAACCCGCGCGGTGGTGAAATTTGAAGGCGATACC
CTGGTGAACCGCATTGAACTGAAAGGCACCGATTTTAAAGAAGATGGCAACATTCTGGGGCATAAACTGG
AATATAACCTGCCGGACCAACTGACTGAAGAGCAGATCGCAGAATTTAAAGAGGCTTTCTCCCTATTTGA
CAAGGACGGGGATGGGACAATAACAACCAAGGAGCTGGGGACGGTGATGCGGTCTCTGGGGCAGAACCCC
ACAGAAGCAGAGCTGCAGGACATGATCAATGAAGTAGATGCCGACGGTGACGGCACAATCGACTTCCCTG
AGTTCCTGACAATGATGGCAAGAAAAATGAAATACAGGGACACGGAAGAAGAAATTAGAGAAGCGTTCGG
TGTGTTTGATAAGGATGGCAATGGCTACATCAGTGCAGCAGAGCTTCGCCACGTGATGACAAACCTTGGA
GAGAAGTTAACAGATGAAGAGGTTGATGAAATGATCAGGGAAGCAGACATCGATGGGGATGGTCAGGTAA
ACTACGAAGAGTTTGTACAAATGATGACAGCGAAGTGAGCGGCCGCGACTCTAGATCATAATCAGCCATA
CCACATTTGTAGAGGTTTTACTTGCTTTAAAAAACCTCCCACACCTCCCCCTGAACCTGAAACATAAAAT
GAATGCAATTCGAAGCTTGATCCGGCTGCTAACAAAGCCCGAAAGGAAGCTGAGTTGGCTGCTGCCACCG
CTGAGCAATAACTAGCATAACCCCTTGGGGCCTCTAAACGGGTCTTGAGGGGTTTTTTGCTGAAAGGAGG
AACTATATCCGGATCTGGCGTAATAGCGAAGAGGCCCGCACCGATCGCCCTTCCCAACAGTTGCGCAGCC
TGAATGGCGAATGGG
[124 nt withheld, positions 2466-2589]
C
[91 nt withheld, positions 2591-2681]
A
[49 nt withheld, positions 2683-2731]
CCTTTGACGTTGGAGTCCACGTTCTTT
[37 nt withheld, positions 2759-2795]
ACCCTATCTCGGTCTATTCTTTTGATTTATAAGGGATTTTGCCGATTTCGGCCTATTGGTTAAAAAATGA
GCTGATTTAACAAAAATTTAACGCGAATTTTAACAAAATATTAACGCTTACAATTTAGGTGGCACTTTTC
GGGGAAATGTGCGCGGAACCCCTATTTGTTTATTTTTCTAAATACATTCAAATATGTATCCGCTCATGAG
ACAATAACCCTGATAAATGCTTCAATAATATTGAAAAAGGAAGAGTATGAGTATTCAACATTTCCGTGTC
GCCCTTATTCCCTTTTTTGCGGCATTTTGCCTTCCTGTTTTTGCTCACCCAGAAACGCTGGTGAAAGTAA
AAGATGCTGAAGATCAGTTGGGTGCACGAGTGGGTTACATCGAACTGGATCTCAACAGCGGTAAGATCCT
TGAGAGTTTTCGCCCCGAAGAACGTTTTCCAATGATGAGCACTTTTAAAGTTCTGCTATGTGGCGCGGTA
TTATCCCGTATTGACGCCGGGCAAGAGCAACTCGGTCGCCGCATACACTATTCTCAGAATGACTTGGTTG
AGTACTCACCAGTCACAGAAAAGCATCTTACGGATGGCATGACAGTAAGAGAATTATGCAGTGCTGCCAT
AACCATGAGTGATAACACTGCGGCCAACTTACTTCTGACAACGATCGGAGGACCGAAGGAGCTAACCGCT
TTTTTGCACAACATGGGGGATCATGTAACTCGCCTTGATCGTTGGGAACCGGAGCTGAATGAAGCCATAC
CAAACGACGAGCGTGACACCACGATGCCTGTAGCAATGGCAACAACGTTGCGCAAACTATTAACTGGCGA
ACTACTTACTCTAGCTTCCCGGCAACAATTAATAGACTGGATGGAGGCGGATAAAGTTGCAGGACCACTT
CTGCGCTCGGCCCTTCCGGCTGGCTGGTTTATTGCTGATAAATCTGGAGCCGGTGAGCGTGGGTCTCGCG
GTATCATTGCAGCACTGGGGCCAGATGGTAAGCCCTCCCGTATCGTAGTTATCTACACGACGGGGAGTCA
GGCAACTATGGATGAACGAAATAGACAGATCGCTGAGATAGGTGCCTCACTGATTAAGCATTGGTAACTG
TCAGACCAAGTTTACTCATATATACTTTAGATTGATTTAAAACTTCATTTTTAATTTAAAAGGATCTAGG
TGAAGATCCTTTTTGATAATCTCATGACCAAAATCCCTTAACGTGAGTTTTCGTTCCACTGAGCGTCAGA
CCCCGTAGAAAAGATCAAAGGATCTTCTTGAGATCCTTTTTTTCTGCGCGTAATCTGCTGCTTGCAAACA
AAAAAACCACCGCTACCAGCGGTGGTTTGTTTGCCGGATCAAGAGCTACCAACTCTTTTTCCGAAGGTAA
CTGGCTTCAGCAGAGCGCAGATACCAAATACTGTTCTTCTAGTGTAGCCGTAGTTAGGCCACCACTTCAA
GAACTCTGTAGCACCGCCTACATACCTCGCTCTGCTAATCCTGTTACCAGTGGCTGCTGCCAGTGGCGAT
AAGTCGTGTCTTACCGGGTTGGACTCAAGACGATAGTTACCGGATAAGGCGCAGCGGTCGGGCTGAACGG
GGGGTTCGTGCACACAGCCCAGCTTGGAGCGAACGACCTACACCGAACTGAGATACCTACAGCGTGAGCT
ATGAGAAAGCGCCACGCTTCCCGAAGGGAGAAAGGCGGACAGGTATCCGGTAAGCGGCAGGGTCGGAACA
GGAGAGCGCACGAGGGAGCTTCCAGGGGGAAACGCCTGGTATCTTTATAGTCCTGTCGGGTTTCGCCACC
TCTGACTTGAGCGTCGATTTTTGTGATGCTCGTCAGGGGGGCGGAGCCTATGGAAAAACGCCAGCAACGC
GGCCTTTTTACGGTTCCTGGCCTTTTGCTGGCCTTTTGCTCACATGTTCTTTCCTGCGTTATCCCCTGAT
TCTGTGGATAACCGTATTACCGCCTTTGAGTGAGCTGATACCGCTCGCCGCAGCCGAACGACCGAGCGCA
GCGAGTCAGTGAGCGAGGAAGCGGAAGAGCGCCCAATACGCAAACCGCCTCTCCCCGCGCGTTGGCCGAT
TCATTAATGCAGGATCTCGATCCCGCGAAAT
